Addgene plasmid #185478: pegRNA-HEK3_del1-5-NGG
Purpose: pegRNA plasmid in order to make a 5 basepair deletion at the HEK3 locus, uses an NGG-PAM site.
Depositing lab: Sabine Fuchs. Depositing organization: University Medical Centre Utrecht. Publication: Mutation-specific reporter for optimization and enrichment of prime editing. Schene IF, Joore IP, Baijens JHL, Stevelink R, Kok G, Shehata S, Ilcken EF, Nieuwenhuis ECM, Bolhuis DP, van Rees RCM, Spelier SA, van der Doef HPJ, Beekman JM, Houwen RHJ, Nieuwenhuis EES, Fuchs SA. Nat Commun. 2022 Mar 1;13(1):1028. doi: 10.1038/s41467-022-28656-3. PubMed 35232966.
Backbone
  Vector backbone: pU6-pegRNA-GG-acceptor
  Backbone manufacturer: David Liu
  Backbone size w/o insert (bp): 3004
  Total vector size (bp): 2322
  Vector type: Mammalian Expression
Growth in bacteria
  Bacterial resistance: Ampicillin, 100 μg/mL
  Growth temperature: 37°C
  Growth strain: DH5alpha
  Copy number: High Copy
Gene/Insert
  Gene/Insert name: HEK3_del1-5-NGG pegRNA
  gRNA/shRNA sequence: GGCCCAGACTGAGCACGTGA
  Species: Synthetic
  Promoter: U6
  Cloning method: Restriction Enzyme; 5′ cloning site BsaI (destroyed during cloning); 3′ cloning site BsaI (destroyed during cloning)
  Sequencing primers: 5′ gactatcatatgcttaccgt
Terms and licenses: Academic/Nonprofit Terms; Industry Terms: Not Available to Industry
How to cite: pegRNA-HEK3_del1-5-NGG was a gift from Sabine Fuchs (Addgene plasmid # 185478 ; http://n2t.net/addgene:185478 ; RRID:Addgene_185478)
