[The description below was written by a language model from this plasmid's Addgene catalogue record and pLannotate feature annotations shown in this document.]
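Description:
pegRNA-HEK3_del1-5-NGG is a small mammalian expression plasmid that produces a prime editing guide RNA (pegRNA) designed to introduce a 5-base-pair deletion at the human HEK3 locus, using a target site adjacent to an NGG PAM. It is built on the pU6-pegRNA-GG-acceptor backbone, a Golden Gate acceptor in which the pegRNA components are assembled between two BsaI sites that are destroyed during cloning. The finished plasmid is smaller than the empty backbone (about 2.3 kb versus about 3.0 kb), which implies that the assembly replaced a larger stuffer segment, although the record does not say what that segment was. The plasmid is maintained in E. coli through a high-copy ColE1/pUC-type origin of replication and selected with ampicillin via a β-lactamase gene driven by its own bla promoter.

The payload is a single RNA polymerase III transcription unit. A human U6 promoter drives the synthetic pegRNA, with a short gap between the promoter and the annotated Streptococcus pyogenes Cas9 guide RNA scaffold that corresponds to the 20-nt spacer. As in any pegRNA, a 3′ extension carrying the reverse transcriptase template and primer binding site that encode the deletion should follow the scaffold, but this extension is not annotated in the feature table. A short attB1 fragment upstream of the U6 promoter appears to be a backbone remnant with no stated role. The plasmid encodes no Cas9 nickase–reverse transcriptase fusion, so it must be co-delivered with a separate prime editor expression construct. The associated work concerns reporters for optimizing and enriching prime editing, where a well-characterized HEK3 edit of this kind would be a suitable benchmark for editing efficiency.
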