Features (pLannotate 1.2.2; 6 found; start..end, strand, type, name):
    668..772     -  promoter       AmpR promoter: bla
    810..827     +  protein_bind   attB1 (fragment): mutant version of attB; recombination site for the Gateway® BP reaction BP Clonase™
    879..1119    +  promoter       U6 promoter: RNA polymerase III promoter for human U6 snRNA
   1149..1224    +  misc_RNA       gRNA scaffold: guide RNA scaffold for the Streptococcus pyogenes CRISPR/Cas9 system
   1370..1958    -  rep_origin     ori: high-copy-number ColE1/pMB1/pBR322/pUC origin of replication
   2129..667     -  CDS            AmpR (across the origin): β-lactamase; bla; confers resistance to ampicillin, carbenicillin, and related antibiotics
>Addgene plasmid #185478 | pegRNA-HEK3_del1-5-NGG | addgene full sequence | sequence record 368143 | Addgene NGS Result
GGGCCGAGCGCAGAAGTGGTCCTGCAACTTTATCCGCCTCCATCCAGTCTATTAATTGTTGCCGGGAAGC
TAGAGTAAGTAGTTCGCCAGTTAATAGTTTGCGCAACGTTGTTGCCATTGCTACAGGCATCGTGGTGTCA
CGCTCGTCGTTTGGTATGGCTTCATTCAGCTCCGGTTCCCAACGATCAAGGCGAGTTACATGATCCCCCA
TGTTGTGCAAAAAAGCGGTTAGCTCCTTCGGTCCTCCGATCGTTGTCAGAAGTAAGTTGGCCGCAGTGTT
ATCACTCATGGTTATGGCAGCACTGCATAATTCTCTTACTGTCATGCCATCCGTAAGATGCTTTTCTGTG
ACTGGTGAGTACTCAACCAAGTCATTCTGAGAATAGTGTATGCGGCGACCGAGTTGCTCTTGCCCGGCGT
CAATACGGGATAATACCGCGCCACATAGCAGAACTTTAAAAGTGCTCATCATTGGAAAACGTTCTTCGGG
GCGAAAACTCTCAAGGATCTTACCGCTGTTGAGATCCAGTTCGATGTAACCCACTCGTGCACCCAACTGA
TCTTCAGCATCTTTTACTTTCACCAGCGTTTCTGGGTGAGCAAAAACAGGAAGGCAAAATGCCGCAAAAA
AGGGAATAAGGGCGACACGGAAATGTTGAATACTCATACTCTTCCTTTTTCAATATTATTGAAGCATTTA
TCAGGGTTATTGTCTCATGAGCGGATACATATTTGAATGTATTTAGAAAAATAAACAAATAGGGGTTCCG
CGCACATTTCCCCGAAAAGTGCCACCTGACGTCGCTAGCTGTACAAAAAAGCAGGCTTTAAAGGAACCAA
TTCAGTCGACTGGATCCGGTACCAAGGTCGGGCAGGAAGAGGGCCTATTTCCCATGATTCCTTCATATTT
GCATATACGATACAAGGCTGTTAGAGAGATAATTAGAATTAATTTGACTGTAAACACAAAGATATTAGTA
CAAAATACGTGACGTAGAAAGTAATAATTTCTTGGGTAGTTTGCAGTTTTAAAATTATGTTTTAAAATGG
ACTATCATATGCTTACCGTAACTTGAAAGTATTTCGATTTCTTGGCTTTATATATCTTGTGGAAAGGACG
AAACACCGGGCCCAGACTGAGCACGTGAGTTTTAGAGCTAGAAATAGCAAGTTAAAATAAGGCTAGTCCG
TTATCAACTTGAAAAAGTGGCACCGAGTCGGTGCTGGAGGAAGCAGGGCTTCCTTTCCTCTGCCGTGCTC
AGTCTGTTTTTTTAAGCTTGGGCCGCTCGAGGTACCTCTCTACATATGACATGTGAGCAAAAGGCCAGCA
AAAGGCCAGGAACCGTAAAAAGGCCGCGTTGCTGGCGTTTTTCCATAGGCTCCGCCCCCCTGACGAGCAT
CACAAAAATCGACGCTCAAGTCAGAGGTGGCGAAACCCGACAGGACTATAAAGATACCAGGCGTTTCCCC
CTGGAAGCTCCCTCGTGCGCTCTCCTGTTCCGACCCTGCCGCTTACCGGATACCTGTCCGCCTTTCTCCC
TTCGGGAAGCGTGGCGCTTTCTCATAGCTCACGCTGTAGGTATCTCAGTTCGGTGTAGGTCGTTCGCTCC
AAGCTGGGCTGTGTGCACGAACCCCCCGTTCAGCCCGACCGCTGCGCCTTATCCGGTAACTATCGTCTTG
AGTCCAACCCGGTAAGACACGACTTATCGCCACTGGCAGCAGCCACTGGTAACAGGATTAGCAGAGCGAG
GTATGTAGGCGGTGCTACAGAGTTCTTGAAGTGGTGGCCTAACTACGGCTACACTAGAAGAACAGTATTT
GGTATCTGCGCTCTGCTGAAGCCAGTTACCTTCGGAAAAAGAGTTGGTAGCTCTTGATCCGGCAAACAAA
CCACCGCTGGTAGCGGTGGTTTTTTTGTTTGCAAGCAGCAGATTACGCGCAGAAAAAAAGGATCTCAAGA
AGATCCTTTGATCTTTTCTACGGGGTCTGACGCTCAGTGGAACGAAAACTCACGTTAAGGGATTTTGGTC
ATGAGATTATCAAAAAGGATCTTCACCTAGATCCTTTTAAATTAAAAATGAAGTTTTAAATCAATCTAAA
GTATATATGAGTAAACTTGGTCTGACAGTTACCAATGCTTAATCAGTGAGGCACCTATCTCAGCGATCTG
TCTATTTCGTTCATCCATAGTTGCCTGACTCCCCGTCGTGTAGATAACTACGATACGGGAGGGCTTACCA
TCTGGCCCCAGTGCTGCAATGATACCGCGAGATCCACGCTCACCGGCTCCAGATTTATCAGCAATAAACC
AGCCAGCCGGAA
